Addgene plasmid #170341: Epac-S-H94
Purpose: GFP(UST)_EPACdDEPCD_mCherry biosensor to measure realtime changes in FRET reflecting fluctuations in cAMP levels in living cells.
Depositing lab: Kees Jalink. Depositing organization: Netherlands Cancer Institute. Publication: Fourth-generation epac-based FRET sensors for cAMP feature exceptional brightness, photostability and dynamic range: characterization of dedicated sensors for FLIM, for ratiometry and with high affinity. Klarenbeek J, Goedhart J, van Batenburg A, Groenewald D, Jalink K. PLoS One. 2015 Apr 14;10(4):e0122513. doi: 10.1371/journal.pone.0122513. eCollection 2015. PubMed 25875503.
Backbone
  Vector backbone: pcDNA3
  Backbone size w/o insert (bp): 5500
  Vector type: Mammalian Expression
  Selectable markers: Neomycin (select with G418)
Growth in bacteria
  Bacterial resistance: Ampicillin, 100 μg/mL
  Growth temperature: 37°C
  Growth strain: DH5alpha
  Copy number: High Copy
Gene/Insert
  Gene/Insert name: GFP(UST)_EPACdDEPCD_mCherry
  Species: H. sapiens (human)
  Mutation: Deletion of DEP domain, Catalytically dead T781A & F782A
  Entrez Gene: RAPGEF3 (a.k.a. CAMP-GEFI, EPAC, EPAC1, HSU79275, bcm910)
  Promoter: CMV
  Cloning method: Restriction Enzyme; 5′ cloning site Unknown (unknown if destroyed)
Terms and licenses: Academic/Nonprofit Terms; Industry Terms: Not Available to Industry
How to cite: Epac-S-H94 was a gift from Kees Jalink (Addgene plasmid # 170341 ; http://n2t.net/addgene:170341 ; RRID:Addgene_170341)
