[The description below was written by a language model from this plasmid's Addgene catalogue record and pLannotate feature annotations shown in this document.]
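Description:
Epac-S-H94 is a mammalian expression plasmid built on the pcDNA3 backbone that encodes a genetically encoded FRET biosensor for cyclic AMP. It is maintained in E. coli through a high-copy ColE1/pUC-type origin with ampicillin selection (AmpR under its own bla promoter). For stable mammalian lines it carries a neomycin resistance cassette, driven by the SV40 enhancer/early promoter and closed by an SV40 polyadenylation signal, that allows G418 selection. An f1 origin and flanking T7 and SP6 phage promoters are standard backbone elements. A few short annotated fragments (ble, lacI, a truncated HIV-1 LTR, bom) look like backbone remnants or annotation matches rather than functional parts.

The payload is a single open reading frame expressed from the human CMV immediate-early enhancer and promoter and terminated by the bovine growth hormone poly(A) signal. It consists of an N-terminal green fluorescent protein (recorded as GFP(UST) and annotated as mEGFP), a short linker from a multiple cloning site, a fragment of human RAPGEF3 (EPAC1), and a C-terminal mCherry. The EPAC moiety lacks its DEP domain and carries T781A and F782A substitutions that render it catalytically dead, so it serves as a cAMP-binding sensing module without acting as a Rap exchange factor. Binding of cAMP changes the conformation of EPAC, altering the distance or orientation between the green donor and red acceptor and therefore the FRET efficiency. The construct is used to follow real-time fluctuations in cAMP levels in living cells. It belongs to a series of Epac-based sensors characterised for ratiometric and fluorescence-lifetime readouts.
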