Features (pLannotate 1.2.2; 24 found; start..end, strand, type, name):
     28..744     +  CDS            mEGFP: mEGFP is a basic (constitutively fluorescent) green fluorescent protein published in 2002, derived from Aequorea victoria. It has moderate acid sensitivity.
    745..762     +  misc_feature   MCS (fragment): multiple cloning site
    766..2967    +  CDS            RAPGEF3 (fragment): RPGF3_HUMAN - Also known as CGEF1, EPAC, EPAC1. Experimental evidence at protein level: Swiss-Prot protein existence level 1. Guanine nucleotide exchange factor (GEF) for RAP1A and RAP2A small GTPases that is activated by binding cAMP. Through simultaneous binding of PDE3B to RAPGEF3 and PIK3R6 is assembled in a signaling complex in which it activates the PI3K gamma complex and which is involved in angiogenesis. Plays a role in the modulation of the cAMP- induced dynamic control of endothelial barrier function through a pathway that is independent on Rho-mediated signaling. Required for the ac
   2980..3687    +  CDS            mCherry: mCherry is a basic (constitutively fluorescent) red fluorescent protein published in 2004, derived from Discosoma sp.. It is reported to be a very rapidly-maturing monomer with low acid sensitivity.
   3739..3757    -  promoter       SP6 promoter: promoter for bacteriophage SP6 RNA polymerase
   3783..4007    +  polyA_signal   bGH poly(A) signal: bovine growth hormone polyadenylation signal
   4011..4032    +  promoter       SV40 promoter (fragment): SV40 enhancer and early promoter
   4053..4481    +  rep_origin     f1 ori (sequence partly withheld): f1 bacteriophage origin of replication; arrow indicates direction of (+) strand synthesis
   4495..4824    +  promoter       SV40 promoter: SV40 enhancer and early promoter
   4891..5682    +  CDS            neo: KKA2_KLEPN - Also known as kan, nptII. Experimental evidence at protein level: Swiss-Prot protein existence level 1. Resistance to kanamycin, neomycin, paromomycin, ribostamycin, butirosin and gentamicin B. From Klebsiella pneumoniae.
   5706..5864    +  CDS            ble (fragment): BLE_KLEPN - Experimental evidence at protein level: Swiss-Prot protein existence level 1. Binding protein with a strong affinity to the bleomycin family of antibiotics. Binds to CL990; an antimitotic-antibiotic compound. From Klebsiella pneumoniae.
   5859..5980    +  polyA_signal   SV40 poly(A) signal: SV40 polyadenylation signal
   6053..6069    -  protein_bind   lac operator: The lac repressor binds to the lac operator to inhibit transcription in E. coli. This inhibition can be relieved by adding lactose or isopropyl-β-D-thiogalactopyranoside (IPTG). lac repressor encoded by lacI
   6077..6107    -  promoter       lac promoter: promoter for the E. coli lac operon
   6122..6143    -  protein_bind   CAP binding site: CAP binding activates transcription in the presence of cAMP. E. coli catabolite activator protein
   6156..6248    -  CDS            lacI (fragment): lac repressor; lacI; The lac repressor binds to the lac operator to inhibit transcription in E. coli. This inhibition can be relieved by adding lactose or isopropyl-β-D-thiogalactopyranoside (IPTG).
   6431..7019    -  rep_origin     ori: high-copy-number ColE1/pMB1/pBR322/pUC origin of replication
   7190..8050    -  CDS            AmpR: β-lactamase; bla; confers resistance to ampicillin, carbenicillin, and related antibiotics
   8051..8155    -  promoter       AmpR promoter: bla
   8214..8266    -  misc_feature   bom (fragment): basis of mobility region from pBR322
   8421..8800    +  enhancer       CMV enhancer: human cytomegalovirus immediate early enhancer
   8801..9004    +  promoter       CMV promoter: human cytomegalovirus (CMV) immediate early promoter
   9000..9033    +  LTR            5' LTR (truncated) (fragment): truncated 5' long terminal repeat (LTR) from HIV-1
   9049..9067    +  promoter       T7 promoter: promoter for bacteriophage T7 RNA polymerase
>Addgene plasmid #170341 | Epac-S-H94 | addgene full sequence | sequence record 335921 | Addgene NGS Result
AAGCTTGCCGCCACCATGGCGGCCGCAATGGTGAGCAAGGGCGAGGAGCTGTTCACCGGGGTGGTGCCCA
TCCTGGTCGAGCTGGACGGCGACGTAAACGGCCACAAGTTCAGCGTGTCCGGCGAGGGCGAGGGCGATGC
CACCTACGGCAAGCTGACCCTGAAGTTCATCTGCACCACCGGCAAGCTGCCCGTGCCCTGGCCCACCCTC
GTGACCACCCTGACCTACGGCGTGCAGTGCTTCAGCCGCTACCCCGACCACATGAAGCAGCACGACTTCT
TCAAGTCCGCCATGCCCGAAGGCTACGTCCAGGAGCGCACCATCTTCTTCAAGGACGACGGCAACTACAA
GACCCGCGCCGAGGTGAAGTTCGAGGGCGACACCCTGGTGAACCGCATCGAGCTGAAGGGCATCGACTTC
AAGGAGGACGGCAACATCCTGGGGCACAAGCTGGAGTACAACTACAACAGCCACAACGTCTATATCATGG
CCGACAAGCAGAAGAACGGCATCAAGGTGAACTTCAAGATCCGCCACAACATCGAGGACGGCAGCGTGCA
GCTCGCCGACCACTACCAGCAGAACACCCCCATCGGCGACGGCCCCGTGCTGCTGCCCGACAACCACTAC
CTGAGCACCCAGTCCAAGCTGAGCAAAGACCCCAACGAGAAGCGCGATCACATGGTCCTGCTGGAGTTCG
TGACCGCCGCCGGGATCACTCTCGGCATGGACGAGCTGTACAAGTCCGGACTCAGATCTCGATATCAGCC
CGTGGGAACTCATGAGATGGAGGAGGAGTTGGCCGAAGCTGTGGCCCTGCTCTCCCAGCGGGGGCCTGAC
GCCCTGCTCACTGTGGCACTTCGAAAGCCCCCAGGTCAGCGCACGGATGAAGAGCTGGACCTCATCTTTG
AGGAGCTGCTGCACATCAAGGCTGTGGCCCACCTCTCCAACTCGGTGAAGCGAGAATTAGCGGCTGTTCT
GCTCTTTGAACCACACAGCAAGGCAGGGACCGTGTTGTTCAGCCAGGGGGACAAGGGCACTTCGTGGTAC
ATTATCTGGAAGGGATCTGTCAACGTGGTGACCCATGGCAAGGGGCTGGTGACCACCCTGCATGAGGGAG
ATGATTTTGGACAGCTGGCTCTGGTGAATGATGCACCCCGGGCAGCCACCATCATCCTGCGAGAAGACAA
CTGTCATTTCCTGCGTGTGGACAAGCAGGACTTCAACCGTATCATCAAGGATGTGGAGGCAAAGACCATG
CGGCTGGAAGAACATGGCAAAGTGGTGCTGGTGCTGGAGAGAGCCTCTCAGGGCGCCGGCCCTTCCCGAC
CCCCAACCCCAGGCAGGAACCGGTATACAGTGATGTCTGGCACCCCAGAGAAGATCCTAGAGCTTCTGTT
GGAGGCCATGGGACCAGATTCCAGTGCTCATGACCCAACAGAGACATTCCTCAGCGACTTCCTCCTGACC
CACAGGGTCTTCATGCCCAGCGCCCAACTCTGCGCTGCCCTTCTGCACCACTTCCATGTGGAGCCTGCGG
GTGGCAGCGAGCAGGAGCGCAGCACCTACGTCTGCAACAAGAGGCAGCAGATCTTGCGGCTGGTCAGCCA
GTGGGTGGCCCTGTATGGCTCCATGCTCCACACTGACCCTGTGGCCACCAGCTTCCTCCAGAAACTCTCA
GACCTGGTGGGCAGGGACACCCGACTCAGCAACCTGCTGAGGGAGCAGTGGCCAGAGAGGCGGCGATGCC
ACAGGTTGGAGAATGGCTGTGGGAATGCATCTCCTCAGATGAAGGCCCGGAACTTGCCTGTTTGGCTCCC
CAACCAGGACGAGCCCCTTCCTGGCAGCAGCTGTGCCATCCAAGTTGGGGATAAAGTCCCCTATGACATC
TGCCGGCCAGACCACTCAGTGTTGACCCTGCAGCTGCCTGTGACAGCCTCCGTGAGAGAGGTGATGGCAG
CGTTGGCCCAGGAGGATGGCTGGACCAAGGGGCAGGTGCTGGTGAAGGTCAATTCTGCAGGTGATGCCAT
TGGCCTGCAGCCAGATGCCCGTGGTGTGGCCACATCTCTGGGGCTCAATGAGCGTCTCTTTGTTGTCAAC
CCACAGGAAGCGCATGAGCTGATCCCACACCCTGACCAGCTGGGGCCCACTGTGGGCTCTGCTGAGGGGC
TGGACCTGGTGAGTGCCAAGGACCTGGCAGGCCAGCTGACGGACCACGACTGGAGCCTCTTCAACAGTAT
CCACCAGGTGGAGCTGATCCACTATGTGCTGGGCCCCCAGCATCTGCGGGATGTCACCACCGCCAACCTG
GAGCGCTTCATGCGCCGCTTCAATGAGCTGCAGTACTGGGTGGCCACCGAGCTGTGTCTCTGCCCCGTGC
CCGGCCCCCGGGCCCAGCTGCTCAGGAAGTTCATTAAGCTGGCGGCCCACCTCAAGGAGCAGAAGAATCT
CAATTCCTTCTTTGCCGTCATGTTTGGCCTCAGCAACTCGGCCATCAGCCGCCTAGCCCACACCTGGGAG
CGGCTGCCCCACAAAGTCCGGAAGCTGTACTCCGCCCTCGAGAGGCTGCTGGATCCCTCATGGAACCACC
GGGTATACCGACTGGCCCTCGCCAAGCTCTCCCCTCCTGTCATCCCCTTCATGCCCCTTCTTCTCAAAGA
CATGGCCGCCATTCATGAGGGAAACCACACACTAGTGGAGAATCTCATCAACTTTGAGAAGATGAGAATG
ATGGCCAGAGCCGCGCGGATGCTGCACCACTGCCGAAGCCACAACCCTGTGCCTCTCTCACCACTCAGAA
GCCGAGTTTCCCACCTCCACGAGGACAGCCAGGTGGCGAGGATTTCCACATGCTCGGAGCAGTCCCTGAG
CACCCGGAGTCCAGCCAGCACCTGGGCTTATGTCCAGCAGCTGAAGGTCATTGACAACCAGCGGGAACTC
TCCCGCCTCTCCCGAGAGCTGGAGCCAGCTAGCGAGCTCATGGTGAGCAAGGGCGAGGAGGATAACATGG
CCATCATCAAGGAGTTCATGCGCTTCAAGGTGCACATGGAGGGCTCCGTGAACGGCCACGAGTTCGAGAT
CGAGGGCGAGGGCGAGGGCCGCCCCTACGAGGGCACCCAGACCGCCAAGCTGAAGGTGACCAAGGGTGGC
CCCCTGCCCTTCGCCTGGGACATCCTGTCCCCTCAGTTCATGTACGGCTCCAAGGCCTACGTGAAGCACC
CCGCCGACATCCCCGACTACTTGAAGCTGTCCTTCCCCGAGGGCTTCAAGTGGGAGCGCGTGATGAACTT
CGAGGACGGCGGCGTGGTGACCGTGACCCAGGACTCCTCCCTGCAGGACGGCGAGTTCATCTACAAGGTG
AAGCTGCGCGGCACCAACTTCCCCTCCGACGGCCCCGTAATGCAGAAGAAGACCATGGGCTGGGAGGCCT
CCTCCGAGCGGATGTACCCCGAGGACGGCGCCCTGAAGGGCGAGATCAAGCAGAGGCTGAAGCTGAAGGA
CGGCGGCCACTACGACGCTGAGGTCAAGACCACCTACAAGGCCAAGAAGCCCGTGCAGCTGCCCGGCGCC
TACAACGTCAACATCAAGTTGGACATCACCTCCCACAACGAGGACTACACCATCGTGGAACAGTACGAAC
GCGCCGAGGGCCGCCACTCCACCGGCGGCATGGACGAGCTGTACAAGCCGAATTCCCTCGAGGTTAACGC
GGCGCGCCTCTAATCTAGAGGGCCCTATTCTATAGTGTCACCTAAATGCTAGAGCTCGCTGATCAGCCTC
GACTGTGCCTTCTAGTTGCCAGCCATCTGTTGTTTGCCCCTCCCCCGTGCCTTCCTTGACCCTGGAAGGT
GCCACTCCCACTGTCCTTTCCTAATAAAATGAGGAAATTGCATCGCATTGTCTGAGTAGGTGTCATTCTA
TTCTGGGGGGTGGGGTGGGGCAGGACAGCAAGGGGGAGGATTGGGAAGACAATAGCAGGCATGCTGGGGA
TGCGGTGGGCTCTATGGCTTCTGAGGCGGAAAGAACCAGCTGGGGCTCTAGGGGGTATCCCC
[124 nt withheld, positions 4053-4176]
C
[91 nt withheld, positions 4178-4268]
A
[49 nt withheld, positions 4270-4318]
CCTTTGACGTTGGAGTCCACGTTCTTT
[37 nt withheld, positions 4346-4382]
ACCCTATCTCGGTCTATTCTTTTGATTTATAAGGGATTTTGCCGATTTCGGCCTATTGGTTAAAAAATGA
GCTGATTTAACAAAAATTTAACGCGAATTAATTCTGTGGAATGTGTGTCAGTTAGGGTGTGGAAAGTCCC
CAGGCTCCCCAGCAGGCAGAAGTATGCAAAGCATGCATCTCAATTAGTCAGCAACCAGGTGTGGAAAGTC
CCCAGGCTCCCCAGCAGGCAGAAGTATGCAAAGCATGCATCTCAATTAGTCAGCAACCATAGTCCCGCCC
CTAACTCCGCCCATCCCGCCCCTAACTCCGCCCAGTTCCGCCCATTCTCCGCCCCATGGCTGACTAATTT
TTTTTATTTATGCAGAGGCCGAGGCCGCCTCTGCCTCTGAGCTATTCCAGAAGTAGTGAGGAGGCTTTTT
TGGAGGCCTAGGCTTTTGCAAAAAGCTCCCGGGAGCTTGTATATCCATTTTCGGATCTGATCAAGAGACA
GGATGAGGATCGTTTCGCATGATTGAACAAGATGGATTGCACGCAGGTTCTCCGGCCGCTTGGGTGGAGA
GGCTATTCGGCTATGACTGGGCACAACAGACAATCGGCTGCTCTGATGCCGCCGTGTTCCGGCTGTCAGC
GCAGGGGCGCCCGGTTCTTTTTGTCAAGACCGACCTGTCCGGTGCCCTGAATGAACTGCAGGACGAGGCA
GCGCGGCTATCGTGGCTGGCCACGACGGGCGTTCCTTGCGCAGCTGTGCTCGACGTTGTCACTGAAGCGG
GAAGGGACTGGCTGCTATTGGGCGAAGTGCCGGGGCAGGATCTCCTGTCATCTCACCTTGCTCCTGCCGA
GAAAGTATCCATCATGGCTGATGCAATGCGGCGGCTGCATACGCTTGATCCGGCTACCTGCCCATTCGAC
CACCAAGCGAAACATCGCATCGAGCGAGCACGTACTCGGATGGAAGCCGGTCTTGTCGATCAGGATGATC
TGGACGAAGAGCATCAGGGGCTCGCGCCAGCCGAACTGTTCGCCAGGCTCAAGGCGCGCATGCCCGACGG
CGAGGATCTCGTCGTGACCCATGGCGATGCCTGCTTGCCGAATATCATGGTGGAAAATGGCCGCTTTTCT
GGATTCATCGACTGTGGCCGGCTGGGTGTGGCGGACCGCTATCAGGACATAGCGTTGGCTACCCGTGATA
TTGCTGAAGAGCTTGGCGGCGAATGGGCTGACCGCTTCCTCGTGCTTTACGGTATCGCCGCTCCCGATTC
GCAGCGCATCGCCTTCTATCGCCTTCTTGACGAGTTCTTCTGAGCGGGACTCTGGGGTTCGAAATGACCG
ACCAAGCGACGCCCAACCTGCCATCACGAGATTTCGATTCCACCGCCGCCTTCTATGAAAGGTTGGGCTT
CGGAATCGTTTTCCGGGACGCCGGCTGGATGATCCTCCAGCGCGGGGATCTCATGCTGGAGTTCTTCGCC
CACCCCAACTTGTTTATTGCAGCTTATAATGGTTACAAATAAAGCAATAGCATCACAAATTTCACAAATA
AAGCATTTTTTTCACTGCATTCTAGTTGTGGTTTGTCCAAACTCATCAATGTATCTTATCATGTCTGTAT
ACCGTCGACCTCTAGCTAGAGCTTGGCGTAATCATGGTCATAGCTGTTTCCTGTGTGAAATTGTTATCCG
CTCACAATTCCACACAACATACGAGCCGGAAGCATAAAGTGTAAAGCCTGGGGTGCCTAATGAGTGAGCT
AACTCACATTAATTGCGTTGCGCTCACTGCCCGCTTTCCAGTCGGGAAACCTGTCGTGCCAGCTGCATTA
ATGAATCGGCCAACGCGCGGGGAGAGGCGGTTTGCGTATTGGGCGCTCTTCCGCTTCCTCGCTCACTGAC
TCGCTGCGCTCGGTCGTTCGGCTGCGGCGAGCGGTATCAGCTCACTCAAAGGCGGTAATACGGTTATCCA
CAGAATCAGGGGATAACGCAGGAAAGAACATGTGAGCAAAAGGCCAGCAAAAGGCCAGGAACCGTAAAAA
GGCCGCGTTGCTGGCGTTTTTCCATAGGCTCCGCCCCCCTGACGAGCATCACAAAAATCGACGCTCAAGT
CAGAGGTGGCGAAACCCGACAGGACTATAAAGATACCAGGCGTTTCCCCCTGGAAGCTCCCTCGTGCGCT
CTCCTGTTCCGACCCTGCCGCTTACCGGATACCTGTCCGCCTTTCTCCCTTCGGGAAGCGTGGCGCTTTC
TCATAGCTCACGCTGTAGGTATCTCAGTTCGGTGTAGGTCGTTCGCTCCAAGCTGGGCTGTGTGCACGAA
CCCCCCGTTCAGCCCGACCGCTGCGCCTTATCCGGTAACTATCGTCTTGAGTCCAACCCGGTAAGACACG
ACTTATCGCCACTGGCAGCAGCCACTGGTAACAGGATTAGCAGAGCGAGGTATGTAGGCGGTGCTACAGA
GTTCTTGAAGTGGTGGCCTAACTACGGCTACACTAGAAGAACAGTATTTGGTATCTGCGCTCTGCTGAAG
CCAGTTACCTTCGGAAAAAGAGTTGGTAGCTCTTGATCCGGCAAACAAACCACCGCTGGTAGCGGTGGTT
TTTTTGTTTGCAAGCAGCAGATTACGCGCAGAAAAAAAGGATCTCAAGAAGATCCTTTGATCTTTTCTAC
GGGGTCTGACGCTCAGTGGAACGAAAACTCACGTTAAGGGATTTTGGTCATGAGATTATCAAAAAGGATC
TTCACCTAGATCCTTTTAAATTAAAAATGAAGTTTTAAATCAATCTAAAGTATATATGAGTAAACTTGGT
CTGACAGTTACCAATGCTTAATCAGTGAGGCACCTATCTCAGCGATCTGTCTATTTCGTTCATCCATAGT
TGCCTGACTCCCCGTCGTGTAGATAACTACGATACGGGAGGGCTTACCATCTGGCCCCAGTGCTGCAATG
ATACCGCGAGACCCACGCTCACCGGCTCCAGATTTATCAGCAATAAACCAGCCAGCCGGAAGGGCCGAGC
GCAGAAGTGGTCCTGCAACTTTATCCGCCTCCATCCAGTCTATTAATTGTTGCCGGGAAGCTAGAGTAAG
TAGTTCGCCAGTTAATAGTTTGCGCAACGTTGTTGCCATTGCTACAGGCATCGTGGTGTCACGCTCGTCG
TTTGGTATGGCTTCATTCAGCTCCGGTTCCCAACGATCAAGGCGAGTTACATGATCCCCCATGTTGTGCA
AAAAAGCGGTTAGCTCCTTCGGTCCTCCGATCGTTGTCAGAAGTAAGTTGGCCGCAGTGTTATCACTCAT
GGTTATGGCAGCACTGCATAATTCTCTTACTGTCATGCCATCCGTAAGATGCTTTTCTGTGACTGGTGAG
TACTCAACCAAGTCATTCTGAGAATAGTGTATGCGGCGACCGAGTTGCTCTTGCCCGGCGTCAATACGGG
ATAATACCGCGCCACATAGCAGAACTTTAAAAGTGCTCATCATTGGAAAACGTTCTTCGGGGCGAAAACT
CTCAAGGATCTTACCGCTGTTGAGATCCAGTTCGATGTAACCCACTCGTGCACCCAACTGATCTTCAGCA
TCTTTTACTTTCACCAGCGTTTCTGGGTGAGCAAAAACAGGAAGGCAAAATGCCGCAAAAAAGGGAATAA
GGGCGACACGGAAATGTTGAATACTCATACTCTTCCTTTTTCAATATTATTGAAGCATTTATCAGGGTTA
TTGTCTCATGAGCGGATACATATTTGAATGTATTTAGAAAAATAAACAAATAGGGGTTCCGCGCACATTT
CCCCGAAAAGTGCCACCTGACGTCGACGGATCGGGAGATCTCCCGATCCCCTATGGTGCACTCTCAGTAC
AATCTGCTCTGATGCCGCATAGTTAAGCCAGTATCTGCTCCCTGCTTGTGTGTTGGAGGTCGCTGAGTAG
TGCGCGAGCAAAATTTAAGCTACAACAAGGCAAGGCTTGACCGACAATTGCATGAAGAATCTGCTTAGGG
TTAGGCGTTTTGCGCTGCTTCGCGATGTACGGGCCAGATATACGCGTTGACATTGATTATTGACTAGTTA
TTAATAGTAATCAATTACGGGGTCATTAGTTCATAGCCCATATATGGAGTTCCGCGTTACATAACTTACG
GTAAATGGCCCGCCTGGCTGACCGCCCAACGACCCCCGCCCATTGACGTCAATAATGACGTATGTTCCCA
TAGTAACGCCAATAGGGACTTTCCATTGACGTCAATGGGTGGAGTATTTACGGTAAACTGCCCACTTGGC
AGTACATCAAGTGTATCATATGCCAAGTACGCCCCCTATTGACGTCAATGACGGTAAATGGCCCGCCTGG
CATTATGCCCAGTACATGACCTTATGGGACTTTCCTACTTGGCAGTACATCTACGTATTAGTCATCGCTA
TTACCATGGTGATGCGGTTTTGGCAGTACATCAATGGGCGTGGATAGCGGTTTGACTCACGGGGATTTCC
AAGTCTCCACCCCATTGACGTCAATGGGAGTTTGTTTTGGCACCAAAATCAACGGGACTTTCCAAAATGT
CGTAACAACTCCGCCCCATTGACGCAAATGGGCGGTAGGCGTGTACGGTGGGAGGTCTATATAAGCAGAG
CTCTCTGGCTAACTAGAGAACCCACTGCTTACTGGCTTATCGAAATTAATACGACTCACTATAGGGAGAC
CC
